>Addgene plasmid #63250 | pFusX1-32 | depositor partial sequence | sequence record 105018 | pFusX1_CTT
AGTCTTAAGCGTCTCCCCCTGAACCTGACCCCGGACCAAGTGGTGGCTATCGCCAGCCACGATGGCGGCA
AGCAAGCGCTCGAAACGGTGCAGCGGCTGTTGCCGGTGCTGTGCCAGGACCATGGCCTGACCCCGGACCA
AGTGGTGGCTATCGCCAGCAACGGTGGCGGCAAGCAAGCGCTCGAAACGGTGCAGCGGCTGTTGCCGGTG
CTGTGCCAGGACCATGGCCTGACCCCGGACCAAGTGGTGGCTATCGCCAGCAACGGTGGCGGCAAGCAAG
CGCTCGAAACGGTGCAGCGGCTGTTGCCGGTGCTGTGCCAGGACCATGGCCTGACGAGACGTC
