>Addgene plasmid #63250 | pFusX1-32 | depositor partial sequence | sequence record 105019 | FusX1
CGTCTCCCCCTGACCCCGGACCAAGTGGTGGCTATCGAGACCGGCGCCGCTACGGGCGCGTCCCATTCGC
CATTCAGGCTGCGCAACTGTTGGGAAGGGCGATCGGTGCGGGCTCTTCGCTATTACGCCAGCTGGCGAAA
GGGGGATGTGCTGCAAGGCGATTAAGTTGGGAACGCCAGGGTTTTCCCAGTCACGACGTTGTAAAACGAC
GGCCAGTGAGCGCGCGTAATCGACTCACTATAGGGCGAATTGGGTACCGGGCCCCCCCTCGAGGTCCTCC
AGCTTTTGTTCCCTTTAGTGAGGGTTAATTGCGCGCTTGGCGTAATCATGGTCATAGCTGTTTCCTGTGT
GAAATTGTTATCCGCTCACAATTCCACACAACATACGAGCCGGAAGCATAAAGTGTAAAGCCTGGGGTGC
CTAATGAGTGAGCTAACTCACATTAATTGCGTTGCGCTCACTGCCCGCTTTCCACCGGTGGTCTCTGGCG
GCAAGCAAGCGCTCGAAACGGTGCAGCGGCTGTTGCCGGTGCTGTGCCAGGACCATGGCCTGACGAGACG
TCTAGACCAGCCAGGACAGAAATGCCTCGACTTCGCTGCTACCCAAGGTTGCCGGGTGACGCACACCGTG
GAAACGGATGAAGGCACGAACCCAGTGGACATAAGCCTGTTCGGTTCGTAAGCTGTAATGCAAGTAGCGT
ATGCGCTCACGCAACTGGTCCAGAACCTTGACCGAACGCAGCGGTGGTAACGGCGCAGTGGCGGTTTTCA
TGGCTTGTTATGACTGTTTTTTTGGGGTACAGTCTATGCCTCGGGCATCCAAGCAGCAAGCGCGTTACGC
CGTGGGTCGATGTTTGATGTTATGGAGCAGCAACGATGTTACGCAGCAGGGCAGTCGCCCTAAAACAAAG
TTAAACATTATGAGGGAAGCGGTGATCGCCGAAGTATCGACTCAACTATCAGAGGTAGTTGGCGTCATCG
AGCGCCATCTCGAACCGACGTTGCTGGCCGTACATTTGTACGGCTCCGCAGTGGATGGCGGCCTGAAGCC
ACACAGTGATATTGATTTGCTGGTTACGGTGACCGTAAGGCTTGATGAAACAACGCGGCGAGCTTTGATC
AACGACCTTTTGGAAACTTCGGCTTCCCCTGGAGAGAGCGAGATTCTCCGCGCTGTAGAAGTCACCATTG
TTGTGCACGACGACATCATTCCGTGGCGTTATCCAGCTAAGCGCGAACTGCAATTTGGAGAATGGCAGCG
CAATGACATTCTTGCAGGTATCTTCGAGCCAGCCACGATCGACATTGATCTGGCTATCTTGCTGACAAAA
GCAAGAGAACATAGCGTTGCCTTGGTAGGTCCAGCGGCGGAGGAACTCTTTGATCCGGTTCCTGAACAGG
ATCTATTTGAGGCGCTAAATGAAACCTTAACGCTATGGAACTCGCCGCCCGACTGGGCTGGCGATGAGCG
AAATGTAGTGCTTACGTTGTCCCGCATTTGGTACAGCGCAGTAACCGGCAAAATCGCGCCGAAGGATGTC
GCTGCCGACTGGGCAATGGAGCGCCTGCCGGCCCAGTATCAGCCCGTCATACTTGAAGCTAGACAGGCTT
ATCTTGGACAAGAAGAAGATCGCTTGGCCTCGCGCGCAGATCAGTTGGAAGAATTTGTCCACTACGTGAA
AGGCGAGATCACCAAGGTAGTCGGCAAATAACCCTCGAGCCACCCATGACCAAAATCCCTTAACGTGAGT
TACGCGTCGTTCCACTGAGCGTCAGACCCCGTAGAAAAGATCAAAGGATCTTCTTGAGATCCTTTTTTTC
TGCGCGTAATCTGCTGCTTGCAAACAAAAAAACCACCGCTACCAGCGGTGGTTTGTTTGCCGGATCAAGA
GCTACCAACTCTTTTTCCGAAGGTAACTGGCTTCAGCAGAGCGCAGATACCAAATACTGTCCTTCTAGTG
TAGCCGTAGTTAGGCCACCACTTCAAGAACTCTGTAGCACCGCCTACATACCTCGCTCTGCTAATCCTGT
TACCAGTGGCTGCTGCCAGTGGCGATAAGTCGTGTCTTACCGGGTTGGACTCAAGACGATAGTTACCGGA
TAAGGCGCAGCGGTCGGGCTGAACGGGGGGTTCGTGCACACAGCCCAGCTTGGAGCGAACGACCTACACC
GAACTGAGATACCTACAGCGTGAGCATTGAGAAAGCGCCACGCTTCCCGAAGGGAGAAAGGCGGACAGGT
ATCCGGTAAGCGGCAGGGTCGGAACAGGAGAGCGCACGAGGGAGCTTCCAGGGGGAAACGCCTGGTATCT
TTATAGTCCTGTCGGGTTTCGCCACCTCTGACTTGAGCGTCGATTTTTGTGATGCTCGTCAGGGGGGCGG
AGCCTATGGAAAAACGCCAGCAACGCGGCCTTTTTACGGTTCCTGGCCTTTTGCTGGCCTTTTGCTCACA
TGTTCTTTCCTGCGTTATCCCCTGATTCTGTGGATAACCGTATTACCGCCTTTGAGTGAGCTGATACCGC
TCGCCGCAGCCGAACGACCGAGCGCAGCGAGTCAGTGAGCGAGGAAGCGGAAGAGCGCCCAATACGCAAA
CCGCCTCTCCCCGCGCGTTGGCCGATTCATTAATGCAGCTGGCACGACAGGTTTCCCGACTGGAAAGCGG
GCAGTGAGCGCAACGCAATTAATACGCGTACCGCTAGCCAGGAAGAGTTTGTAGAAACGCAAAAAGGCCA
TCCGTCAGGATGGCCTTCTGCTTAGTTTGATGCCTGGCAGTTTATGGCGGGCGTCCTGCCCGCCACCCTC
CGGGCCGTTGCTTCACAACGTTCAAATCCGCTCCCGGCGGATTTGTCCTACTCAGGAGAGCGTTCACCGA
CAAACAACAGATAAAACGAAAGGCCCAGTCTTCCGACTGAGCCTTTCGTTTTATTTGATGCCTGGCAGTT
CCCTACTCTCGCGTTAACGCTAGCATGGATGTTTTCCCAGTCACGACGTTGTAAAACGACGGCCAGTCTT
AAG
