>Addgene plasmid #63250 | pFusX1-32 | addgene partial sequence | sequence record 114299 | pCR8_R1 5'-cgaaccgaacaggcttatgt-3'
TCACCCGGCAACCTTGGGTAGCAGCGAAGTCGAGGCATTTCTGTCCTGGCTGGTCTAGACGTCTCGTCAG
GCCATGGTCCTGGCACAGCACCGGCAACAGCCGCTGCACCGTTTCGAGCGCTTGCTTGCCGCCACCGTTG
CTGGCGATAGCCACCACTTGGTCCGGGGTCAGGCCATGGTCCTGGCACAGCACCGGCAACAGCCGCTGCA
CCGTTTCGAGCGCTTGCTTGCCGCCACCGTTGCTGGCGATAGCCACCACTTGGTCCGGGGTCAGGCCATG
GTCCTGGCACAGCACCGGCAACAGCCGCTGCACCGTTTCGAGCGCTTGCTTGCCGCCATCGTGGCTGGCG
ATAGCCACCACTTGGTCCGGGGTCAGGTTCAGGGGGAGACGCTTAAGACTGGCCGTCGTTTTACAACGTC
GTGACTGGGAAAACATCCATGCTAGCGTTAACGCGAGAGTAGGGAACTGCCAGGCATCAAATAAAACGAA
AGGCTCAGTCGGAAGACTGGGCCTTTCGTTTTATCTGTTGTTTGTCGGTGAACGCTCTCCTGAGTAGGAC
AAATCCGCCGGGAGCGGATTTGAACGTTGTGAAGCAACGGCCCGGAGGGTGGCGGGCAGGACGCCCGCCA
TAAACTGCCAGGCATCAAACTAAGCAGAAGGCCATCCTGACGGATGGCCTTTTTGCGTTTCTACAAACTC
TTC
