[The description below was written by a language model from this plasmid's Addgene catalogue record.]
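Description:
pFusX1-32 is a bacterial library plasmid from the FusX system, a one-step TALE assembly platform for building custom TALENs and related TAL effector fusions. It is built on the FusX1 backbone (about 3 kb without insert), is maintained at high copy in E. coli, and is selected with spectinomycin. The record provides no feature table, so the origin of replication and other backbone elements are not stated. The listed sequencing primers are named after pCR8, which hints at a pCR8-type backbone, although the record does not confirm this.

The insert is a synthetic, pre-assembled trimer of TALE repeats carrying the repeat-variable diresidues HD, NG and NG. Under the standard TALE code, HD recognises cytosine and NG recognises thymine, so this module specifies the DNA triplet CTT, as reflected in its alternative name X1_CTT. The trimer occupies RVD positions 1 to 3 of the final repeat array, so this plasmid is the member of the first-position library chosen when a target site begins with those three bases. The repeats were cloned through BsaI sites that were destroyed in the process, which is typical of Golden Gate cloning with type IIS enzymes.

In use, the plasmid is one component among several: it is combined with trimer plasmids from the libraries covering later repeat positions and with a receiver vector to produce a complete TALE DNA-binding domain in a single reaction. The record does not specify the enzymes or partner vectors for that downstream step. The plasmid carries no eukaryotic expression elements according to the record and serves purely as an assembly intermediate.
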