Addgene plasmid #63250: pFusX1-32
Purpose: Encodes RVD positions 1-3 in TALEN assembly
Depositing lab: Stephen Ekker. Depositing organization: Mayo Foundation for Medical Education and Research. Publication: FusX: A rapid one-step TALE assembly system for genome science. Ma AC, McNulty MS, Tanya PL, Jarryd CM, Martinez-Galvez G, Argue DP, Lee HB, Urban MD, Bullard CE, Blackburn PR, Man TK, Clark KJ, Ekker SC. Hum Gene Ther. 2016 Jun;27(6):451-63. doi: 10.1089/hum.2015.172 PubMed 26854857.
Backbone
  Vector backbone: FusX1
  Backbone size w/o insert (bp): 3013
  Vector type: TALEN
Growth in bacteria
  Bacterial resistance: Spectinomycin, 50 μg/mL
  Growth temperature: 37°C
  Growth strain: DH5alpha
  Copy number: High Copy
Gene/Insert
  Gene/Insert name: HD NG NG (alt name: X1_CTT)
  Species: Synthetic
  Mutation: none
  Cloning method: Restriction Enzyme; 5′ cloning site BsaI (destroyed during cloning); 3′ cloning site BsaI (destroyed during cloning)
  Sequencing primers: 5′ pCR8_F1; 3′ pCR8_R1
Terms and licenses: Academic/Nonprofit Terms; Industry Terms: Not Available to Industry
How to cite: pFusX1-32 was a gift from Stephen Ekker (Addgene plasmid # 63250 ; http://n2t.net/addgene:63250 ; RRID:Addgene_63250)
